>Addgene plasmid #35500 | pAAV-CaMKIIa-C1V1 (t/t)-TS-mCherry | depositor full sequence | sequence record 43570 | pAAV-CaMKIIa-C1V1 (t/t)-TS-mCherry sequence 7195 bps
CCTGCAGGCAGCTGCGCGCTCGCTCGCTCACTGAGGCCGCCCGGGCAAAGCCCGGGCGTCGGGCGACCTT
TGGTCGCCCGGCCTCAGTGAGCGAGCGAGCGCGCAGAGAGGGAGTGGCCAACTCCATCACTAGGGGTTCC
TGCGGCCGCACGCGTTTAACATTATGGCCTTAGGTCACTTCATCTCCATGGGGTTCTTCTTCTGATTTTC
TAGAAAATGAGATGGGGGTGCAGAGAGCTTCCTCAGTGACCTGCCCAGGGTCACATCAGAAATGTCAGAG
CTAGAACTTGAACTCAGATTACTAATCTTAAATTCCATGCCTTGGGGGCATGCAAGTACGATATACAGAA
GGAGTGAACTCATTAGGGCAGATGACCAATGAGTTTAGGAAAGAAGAGTCCAGGGCAGGGTACATCTACA
CCACCCGCCCAGCCCTGGGTGAGTCCAGCCACGTTCACCTCATTATAGTTGCCTCTCTCCAGTCCTACCT
TGACGGGAAGCACAAGCAGAAACTGGGACAGGAGCCCCAGGAGACCAAATCTTCATGGTCCCTCTGGGAG
GATGGGTGGGGAGAGCTGTGGCAGAGGCCTCAGGAGGGGCCCTGCTGCTCAGTGGTGACAGATAGGGGTG
AGAAAGCAGACAGAGTCATTCCGTCAGCATTCTGGGTCTGTTTGGTACTTCTTCTCACGCTAAGGTGGCG
GTGTGATATGCACAATGGCTAAAAAGCAGGGAGAGCTGGAAAGAAACAAGGACAGAGACAGAGGCCAAGT
CAACCAGACCAATTCCCAGAGGAAGCAAAGAAACCATTACAGAGACTACAAGGGGGAAGGGAAGGAGAGA
TGAATTAGCTTCCCCTGTAAACCTTAGAACCCAGCTGTTGCCAGGGCAACGGGGCAATACCTGTCTCTTC
AGAGGAGATGAAGTTGCCAGGGTAACTACATCCTGTCTTTCTCAAGGACCATCCCAGAATGTGGCACCCA
CTAGCCGTTACCATAGCAACTGCCTCTTTGCCCCACTTAATCCCATCCCGTCTGTTAAAAGGGCCCTATA
GTTGGAGGTGGGGGAGGTAGGAAGAGCGATGATCACTTGTGGACTAAGTTTGTTCGCATCCCCTTCTCCA
ACCCCCTCAGTACATCACCCTGGGGGAACAGGGTCCACTTGCTCCTGGGCCCACACAGTCCTGCAGTATT
GTGTATATAAGGCCAGGGCAAAGAGGAGCAGGTTTTAAAGTGAAAGGCAGGCAGGTGTTGGGGAGGCAGT
TACCGGGGCAACGGGAACAGGGCGTTTCGGAGGTGGTTGCCATGGGGACCTGGATGCTGACGAAGGCTCG
CGAGGCTGTGAGCAGCCACAGTGCCCTGCTCAGAAGCCCCAAGCTCGTCAGTCAAGCCGGTTCTCCGTTT
GCACTCAGGAGCACGGGCAGGCGAGTGGCCCCTAGTTCTGGGGGCAGCTCTAGAGCGGTACCGGATCCCC
GGGTACCGGTAGGCCACCATGTCGCGGAGGCCATGGCTTCTTGCCCTAGCGCTGGCAGTGGCGCTGGCGG
CCGGCAGCGCAGGAGCCTCGACTGGCAGTGACGCGACGGTGCCGGTCGCGACTCAGGATGGCCCCGACTA
CGTTTTCCACCGTGCCCACGAGCGCATGCTCTTCCAAACCTCATACACTCTTGAGAACAATGGTTCTGTT
ATTTGCATCCCGAACAACGGCCAGTGCTTCTGCTTGGCTTGGCTTAAATCCAACGGAACAAATGCCGAGA
AGTTGGCTGCCAACATTCTGCAGTGGATTACTTTTGCGCTTTCAGCGCTCTGCCTGATGTTCTACGGCTA
CCAGACCTGGAAGTCTACTTGCGGCTGGGAGACCATTTACGTGGCCACGATCGAGATGATCAAGTTCATC
ATCGAGTATTTCCATGAGTTTGACGAACCTGCGGTGATCTACTCATCCAACGGCAACAAGACCGTGTGGC
TTCGTTACGCGACCTGGCTGCTCACCTGCCCGGTCCTTCTGATCCATCTGAGCAACCTCACAGGCCTGAA
GGACGATTATAGCAAAAGGACTATGGGCCTGTTGGTTTCTGATGTGGGATGCATCGTGTGGGGCGCAACC
AGCGCCATGTGTACGGGGTGGACGAAGATCCTGTTCTTCCTCATCTCATTGAGCTATGGTATGTATACCT
ATTTTCATGCTGCTAAAGTTTATATCGAAGCATTCCACACAGTTCCAAAAGGGATTTGTCGAGAACTGGT
CCGAGTGATGGCCTGGACATTCTTTGTGGCTTGGGGAATGTTTCCAGTCCTGTTTCTGCTGGGCACGGAA
GGATTCGGTCATATCAGCCCTTATGGATCTGCCATTGGGCACTCCATCCTCGACCTGATTGCAAAGAACA
TGTGGGGTGTGCTGGGGAATTACCTGCGCGTCAAAATCCACGAGCACATCCTGTTGTATGGCGACATCAG
AAAGAAGCAGAAAATTACGATCGCCGGCCAAGAGATGGAGGTTGAGACACTGGTGGCTGAAGAGGAGGAC
GCGGCCGCCAAGAGCAGGATCACCAGCGAGGGCGAGTACATCCCCCTGGACCAGATCGACATCAACGTGG
TGAGCAAGGGCGAGGAGGATAACATGGCCATCATCAAGGAGTTCATGCGCTTCAAGGTGCACATGGAGGG
CTCCGTGAACGGCCACGAGTTCGAGATCGAGGGCGAGGGCGAGGGCCGCCCCTACGAGGGCACCCAGACC
GCCAAGCTGAAGGTGACCAAGGGTGGCCCCCTGCCCTTCGCCTGGGACATCCTGTCCCCTCAGTTCATGT
ACGGCTCCAAGGCCTACGTGAAGCACCCCGCCGACATCCCCGACTACTTGAAGCTGTCCTTCCCCGAGGG
CTTCAAGTGGGAGCGCGTGATGAACTTCGAGGACGGCGGCGTGGTGACCGTGACCCAGGACTCCTCCCTG
CAGGACGGCGAGTTCATCTACAAGGTGAAGCTGCGCGGCACCAACTTCCCCTCCGACGGCCCCGTAATGC
AGAAGAAGACCATGGGCTGGGAGGCCTCCTCCGAGCGGATGTACCCCGAGGACGGCGCCCTGAAGGGCGA
GATCAAGCAGAGGCTGAAGCTGAAGGACGGCGGCCACTACGACGCTGAGGTCAAGACCACCTACAAGGCC
AAGAAGCCCGTGCAGCTGCCCGGCGCCTACAACGTCAACATCAAGTTGGACATCACCTCCCACAACGAGG
ACTACACCATCGTGGAACAGTACGAACGCGCCGAGGGCCGCCACTCCACCGGCGGCATGGACGAGCTGTA
CAAGTAAGAATTCGATATCAAGCTTATCGATAATCAACCTCTGGATTACAAAATTTGTGAAAGATTGACT
GGTATTCTTAACTATGTTGCTCCTTTTACGCTATGTGGATACGCTGCTTTAATGCCTTTGTATCATGCTA
TTGCTTCCCGTATGGCTTTCATTTTCTCCTCCTTGTATAAATCCTGGTTGCTGTCTCTTTATGAGGAGTT
GTGGCCCGTTGTCAGGCAACGTGGCGTGGTGTGCACTGTGTTTGCTGACGCAACCCCCACTGGTTGGGGC
ATTGCCACCACCTGTCAGCTCCTTTCCGGGACTTTCGCTTTCCCCCTCCCTATTGCCACGGCGGAACTCA
TCGCCGCCTGCCTTGCCCGCTGCTGGACAGGGGCTCGGCTGTTGGGCACTGACAATTCCGTGGTGTTGTC
GGGGAAATCATCGTCCTTTCCTTGGCTGCTCGCCTGTGTTGCCACCTGGATTCTGCGCGGGACGTCCTTC
TGCTACGTCCCTTCGGCCCTCAATCCAGCGGACCTTCCTTCCCGCGGCCTGCTGCCGGCTCTGCGGCCTC
TTCCGCGTCTTCGCCTTCGCCCTCAGACGAGTCGGATCTCCCTTTGGGCCGCCTCCCCGCATCGATACCG
AGCGCTGCTCGAGAGATCTACGGGTGGCATCCCTGTGACCCCTCCCCAGTGCCTCTCCTGGCCCTGGAAG
TTGCCACTCCAGTGCCCACCAGCCTTGTCCTAATAAAATTAAGTTGCATCATTTTGTCTGACTAGGTGTC
CTTCTATAATATTATGGGGTGGAGGGGGGTGGTATGGAGCAAGGGGCAAGTTGGGAAGACAACCTGTAGG
GCCTGCGGGGTCTATTGGGAACCAAGCTGGAGTGCAGTGGCACAATCTTGGCTCACTGCAATCTCCGCCT
CCTGGGTTCAAGCGATTCTCCTGCCTCAGCCTCCCGAGTTGTTGGGATTCCAGGCATGCATGACCAGGCT
CAGCTAATTTTTGTTTTTTTGGTAGAGACGGGGTTTCACCATATTGGCCAGGCTGGTCTCCAACTCCTAA
TCTCAGGTGATCTACCCACCTTGGCCTCCCAAATTGCTGGGATTACAGGCGTGAACCACTGCTCCCTTCC
CTGTCCTTCTGATTTTGTAGGTAACCACGTGCGGACCGAGCGGCCGCAGGAACCCCTAGTGATGGAGTTG
GCCACTCCCTCTCTGCGCGCTCGCTCGCTCACTGAGGCCGGGCGACCAAAGGTCGCCCGACGCCCGGGCT
TTGCCCGGGCGGCCTCAGTGAGCGAGCGAGCGCGCAGCTGCCTGCAGGGGCGCCTGATGCGGTATTTTCT
CCTTACGCATCTGTGCGGTATTTCACACCGCATA
[142 nt withheld, positions 4655-4796]
C
[141 nt withheld, positions 4798-4938]
CCTTTGACGTTGGAGTCCACGTTCTTT
[37 nt withheld, positions 4966-5002]
ACCCTATCTCGGGCTATTCTTTTGATTTATAAGGGATTTTGCCGATTTCGGCCTATTGGTTAAAAAATGA
GCTGATTTAACAAAAATTTAACGCGAATTTTAACAAAATATTAACGTTTACAATTTTATGGTGCACTCTC
AGTACAATCTGCTCTGATGCCGCATAGTTAAGCCAGCCCCGACACCCGCCAACACCCGCTGACGCGCCCT
GACGGGCTTGTCTGCTCCCGGCATCCGCTTACAGACAAGCTGTGACCGTCTCCGGGAGCTGCATGTGTCA
GAGGTTTTCACCGTCATCACCGAAACGCGCGAGACGAAAGGGCCTCGTGATACGCCTATTTTTATAGGTT
AATGTCATGATAATAATGGTTTCTTAGACGTCAGGTGGCACTTTTCGGGGAAATGTGCGCGGAACCCCTA
TTTGTTTATTTTTCTAAATACATTCAAATATGTATCCGCTCATGAGACAATAACCCTGATAAATGCTTCA
ATAATATTGAAAAAGGAAGAGTATGAGTATTCAACATTTCCGTGTCGCCCTTATTCCCTTTTTTGCGGCA
TTTTGCCTTCCTGTTTTTGCTCACCCAGAAACGCTGGTGAAAGTAAAAGATGCTGAAGATCAGTTGGGTG
CACGAGTGGGTTACATCGAACTGGATCTCAACAGCGGTAAGATCCTTGAGAGTTTTCGCCCCGAAGAACG
TTTTCCAATGATGAGCACTTTTAAAGTTCTGCTATGTGGCGCGGTATTATCCCGTATTGACGCCGGGCAA
GAGCAACTCGGTCGCCGCATACACTATTCTCAGAATGACTTGGTTGAGTACTCACCAGTCACAGAAAAGC
ATCTTACGGATGGCATGACAGTAAGAGAATTATGCAGTGCTGCCATAACCATGAGTGATAACACTGCGGC
CAACTTACTTCTGACAACGATCGGAGGACCGAAGGAGCTAACCGCTTTTTTGCACAACATGGGGGATCAT
GTAACTCGCCTTGATCGTTGGGAACCGGAGCTGAATGAAGCCATACCAAACGACGAGCGTGACACCACGA
TGCCTGTAGCAATGGCAACAACGTTGCGCAAACTATTAACTGGCGAACTACTTACTCTAGCTTCCCGGCA
ACAATTAATAGACTGGATGGAGGCGGATAAAGTTGCAGGACCACTTCTGCGCTCGGCCCTTCCGGCTGGC
TGGTTTATTGCTGATAAATCTGGAGCCGGTGAGCGTGGGTCTCGCGGTATCATTGCAGCACTGGGGCCAG
ATGGTAAGCCCTCCCGTATCGTAGTTATCTACACGACGGGGAGTCAGGCAACTATGGATGAACGAAATAG
ACAGATCGCTGAGATAGGTGCCTCACTGATTAAGCATTGGTAACTGTCAGACCAAGTTTACTCATATATA
CTTTAGATTGATTTAAAACTTCATTTTTAATTTAAAAGGATCTAGGTGAAGATCCTTTTTGATAATCTCA
TGACCAAAATCCCTTAACGTGAGTTTTCGTTCCACTGAGCGTCAGACCCCGTAGAAAAGATCAAAGGATC
TTCTTGAGATCCTTTTTTTCTGCGCGTAATCTGCTGCTTGCAAACAAAAAAACCACCGCTACCAGCGGTG
GTTTGTTTGCCGGATCAAGAGCTACCAACTCTTTTTCCGAAGGTAACTGGCTTCAGCAGAGCGCAGATAC
CAAATACTGTCCTTCTAGTGTAGCCGTAGTTAGGCCACCACTTCAAGAACTCTGTAGCACCGCCTACATA
CCTCGCTCTGCTAATCCTGTTACCAGTGGCTGCTGCCAGTGGCGATAAGTCGTGTCTTACCGGGTTGGAC
TCAAGACGATAGTTACCGGATAAGGCGCAGCGGTCGGGCTGAACGGGGGGTTCGTGCACACAGCCCAGCT
TGGAGCGAACGACCTACACCGAACTGAGATACCTACAGCGTGAGCTATGAGAAAGCGCCACGCTTCCCGA
AGGGAGAAAGGCGGACAGGTATCCGGTAAGCGGCAGGGTCGGAACAGGAGAGCGCACGAGGGAGCTTCCA
GGGGGAAACGCCTGGTATCTTTATAGTCCTGTCGGGTTTCGCCACCTCTGACTTGAGCGTCGATTTTTGT
GATGCTCGTCAGGGGGGCGGAGCCTATGGAAAAACGCCAGCAACGCGGCCTTTTTACGGTTCCTGGCCTT
TTGCTGGCCTTTTGCTCACATGT
Features (pLannotate 1.2.2; 15 found; start..end, strand, type, name):
      1..141     -  repeat_region  AAV2 ITR: inverted terminal repeat of adeno-associated virus serotype 2 inverted
    160..1448    +  promoter       CaMKII promoter: promoter for the mouse calcium/calmodulin-dependent kinase II α subunit
   2530..2589    +  CDS            KCNJ2 (fragment): KCNJ2_HUMAN - Also known as IRK1. Experimental evidence at protein level: Swiss-Prot protein existence level 1. Probably participates in establishing action potential waveform and excitability of neuronal and muscle tissues. Inward rectifier potassium channels are characterized by a greater tendency to allow potassium to flow into the cell rather than out of it. Their voltage dependence is regulated by the concentration of extracellular potassium; as external potassium is raised, the voltage range of the channel opening shifts to more positive voltages. The inward rectification is mainly due t
   2588..3296    +  CDS            mCherry (fragment): monomeric derivative of DsRed fluorescent protein (Shaner et al., 2004) mammalian codon-optimized
   3298..3322    +  misc_feature   MCS (fragment): pBluescript multiple cloning site
   3322..3910    +  misc_feature   WPRE: woodchuck hepatitis virus posttranscriptional regulatory element
   3942..4418    +  polyA_signal   hGH poly(A) signal: human growth hormone polyadenylation signal
   4458..4598    +  repeat_region  AAV2 ITR: inverted terminal repeat of adeno-associated virus serotype 2 inverted
   4603..4654    -  misc_feature   bom (fragment): basis of mobility region from pBR322
   4673..5053    +  rep_origin     M13 ori (sequence partly withheld): M13 bacteriophage origin of replication; arrow indicates direction of (+) strand synthesis
   5129..5178    -  misc_feature   bom (fragment): basis of mobility region from pBR322
   5280..5315    -  CDS            rop (fragment): Rop protein, which maintains plasmids at low copy number; rop
   5410..5514    +  promoter       AmpR promoter: bla
   5515..6375    +  CDS            AmpR: β-lactamase; bla; confers resistance to ampicillin, carbenicillin, and related antibiotics
   6546..7134    +  rep_origin     ori: high-copy-number ColE1/pMB1/pBR322/pUC origin of replication
