[The description below was written by a language model from this plasmid's Addgene catalogue record and pLannotate feature annotations shown in this document.]
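Description:
pAAV-CaMKIIa-C1V1 (t/t)-TS-mCherry is an AAV transfer plasmid for mammalian expression of a red-shifted excitatory opsin in neurons. It is built on a pAAV backbone to which a CaMKIIa promoter and a WPRE were added. The plasmid is about 7.2 kb and replicates in bacteria from a high-copy ColE1/pUC-type origin under ampicillin selection (β-lactamase with its own promoter). An M13/f1-type phage origin and short pBR322-derived remnants also sit in the backbone. The record lists Stbl3 as the growth strain, a common choice for limiting recombination between the repeated ITR sequences.

The expression cassette lies between two AAV2 inverted terminal repeats, which are the cis elements needed for replication and packaging of the genome into recombinant AAV particles. The mouse CaMKIIα promoter drives the synthetic ChR1-VChR1 chimeric channelrhodopsin C1V1 carrying the E122T and E162T substitutions, cloned between BamHI and EcoRI sites. The automated annotation does not label the opsin coding region itself, which presumably occupies the unannotated stretch between the promoter and the next feature. That next feature is a short KCNJ2 (Kir2.1) fragment, consistent with the "TS" membrane trafficking signal in the name, which is commonly included to improve surface expression of opsins. It is followed by a C-terminal mCherry fusion that allows expressing cells to be seen by fluorescence. A WPRE enhances transcript stability and expression, and the human growth hormone polyadenylation signal terminates the transcript.

According to the record, the construct is intended for fast and potent optical excitation at red-shifted wavelengths, with expression directed by the CaMKIIa promoter after AAV delivery.
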