Addgene plasmid #35500: pAAV-CaMKIIa-C1V1 (t/t)-TS-mCherry
Purpose: AAV expression of CaMKII-driven chimeric opsin variant C1V1 (E122T/E162T) for fast and potent optical excitation at red-shifted wavelengths.
Depositing lab: Karl Deisseroth. Depositing organization: Stanford University. Publication: Neocortical excitation/inhibition balance in information processing and social dysfunction. Yizhar O, Fenno LE, Prigge M, Schneider F, Davidson TJ, O'Shea DJ, Sohal VS, Goshen I, Finkelstein J, Paz JT, Stehfest K, Fudim R, Ramakrishnan C, Huguenard JR, Hegemann P, Deisseroth K. Nature. 2011 Jul 27;477(7363):171-8. doi: 10.1038/nature10360. PubMed 21796121.
Backbone
  Vector backbone: pAAV
  Backbone size w/o insert (bp): 5385
  Modifications to backbone: Addition of a CaMKIIa promoter and a WPRE
  Vector type: Mammalian Expression, AAV
Growth in bacteria
  Bacterial resistance: Ampicillin, 100 μg/mL
  Growth temperature: 37°C
  Growth strain: Stbl3
  Copy number: High Copy
Gene/Insert
  Gene/Insert name: ChR1-VChR1 Chimera (alt name: C1V1 (t/t))
  Species: Synthetic
  Insert size (bp): 1809
  Mutation: E122T and E162T
  GenBank ID: AEL28923.1
  Promoter: CaMKIIa
  Tag / fusion protein: mCherry (C terminal on insert)
  Cloning method: Restriction Enzyme; 5′ cloning site BamHI (not destroyed); 3′ cloning site EcoRI (not destroyed)
  Sequencing primers: 5′ AGTCCTGCAGTATTGTGTAT; 3′ GCAATAGCATGATACAAAGG
Terms and licenses: Academic/Nonprofit Terms; Industry Terms: Not Available to Industry
How to cite: pAAV-CaMKIIa-C1V1 (t/t)-TS-mCherry was a gift from Karl Deisseroth (Addgene plasmid # 35500 ; http://n2t.net/addgene:35500 ; RRID:Addgene_35500)
