>Addgene plasmid #35500 | pAAV-CaMKIIa-C1V1 (t/t)-TS-mCherry | addgene partial sequence | sequence record 44855 | mCherry-R 5'-TTGGTCACCTTCAGCTTGG-3'
CCTCGCCCTCGCCCTCGATCTCGAACTCGTGGCCGTTCACGGAGCCCTCCATGTGCACCTTGAAGCGCAT
GAACTCCTTGATGATGGCCATGTTATCCTCCTCGCCCTTGCTCACCACGTTGATGTCGATCTGGTCCAGG
GGGATGTACTCGCCCTCGCTGGTGATCCTGCTCTTGGCGGCCGCGTCCTCCTCTTCAGCCACCAGTGTCT
CAACCTCCATCTCTTGGCCGGCGATCGTAATTTTCTGCTTCTTTCTGATGTCGCCATACAACAGGATGTG
CTCGTGGATTTTGACGCGCAGGTAATTCCCCAGCACACCCCACATGTTCTTTGCAATCAGGTCGAGGATG
GAGTGCCCAATGGCAGATCCATAAGGGCTGATATGACCGAATCCTTCCGTGCCCAGCAGAAACAGGACTG
GAAACATTCCCCAAGCCACAAAGAATGTCCAGGCCATCACTCGGACCAGTTCTCGACAAATCCCTTTTGG
AACTGTGTGGAATGCTTCGATATAAACTTTAGCAGCATGAAAATAGGTATACATACCATAGCTCAATGAG
ATGAGGAAGAACAGGATCTTCGTCCACCCCGTACACATGGCGCTGGTTGCGCCCC
