>Addgene plasmid #35500 | pAAV-CaMKIIa-C1V1 (t/t)-TS-mCherry | addgene partial sequence | sequence record 45044 | pBR322ori-F 5'-GGGAAACGCCTGGTATCTTT-3'
TGAGCGTCGATTTTTGTGATGCTCGTCAGGGGGGCGGAGCCTATGGAAAAACGCCAGCAACGCGGCCTTT
TTACGGTTCCTGGCCTTTTGCTGGCCTTTTGCTCACATGTCCTGCAGGCAGCTGCGCGCTCGCTCAA
