>Addgene plasmid #35500 | pAAV-CaMKIIa-C1V1 (t/t)-TS-mCherry | addgene partial sequence | sequence record 46163 | mCaMKIIa-pro-F2 5'-GGCAAAGAGGAGCAGGTTTT
GCAGTTACCGGGGCAACGGGAACAGGGCGTTTCGGAGGTGGTTGCCATGGGGACCTGGATGCTGACGAAG
GCTCGCGAGGCTGTGAGCAGCCACAGTGCCCTGCTCAGAAGCCCCAAGCTCGTCAGTCAAGCCGGTTCTC
CGTTTGCACTCAGGAGCACGGGCAGGCGAGTGGCCCCTAGTTCTGGGGGCAGCTCTAGAGCGGTACCGGA
TCCCCGGGTACCGGTAGGCCACCATGTCGCGGAGGCCATGGCTTCTTGCCCTAGCGCTGGCAGTGGCGCT
GGCGGCCGGCAGCGCAGGAGCCTCGACTGGCAGTGACGCGACGGTGCCGGTCGCGACTCAGGATGGCCCC
GACTACGTTTTCCACCGTGCCCACGAGCGCATGCTCTTCCAAACCTCATACACTCTTGAGAACAATGGTT
CTGTTATTTGCATCCCGAACAACGGCCAGTGCTTCTGCTTGGCTTGGCTTAAATCCAACGGAACAAATGC
CGAGAAGTTGGCTGCCAACATTCTGCAGTGGATTACTTTTGCGCTTTCAGCGCTCTGCCTGATGTTCTAC
GGCTACCAGACCTGGAAGTCTACTTGCGGCTGGGAGACCATTTACGTGGCCACGATCGAGATGATCAAGT
TCATCATCGAGTATTTCCATGAGTTTGACGAACCTGCGGTGATCTACTCATCCAACGGCAACAAGACCGT
GTGGCTTCGTTACGCGACCTGGCTGCTCACCTGCCCGGTCCTTCTGATCCATCTGAGCAACCTCACAGGC
CTGAAGGACGATTATAGCAAAAGGACTATGGGCCTGTTGGTTTCTGATGTGGGATGCATCGTGTGGGGCG
CAACCAGCGCCATGTGTACGGGGTGGACGAAGATCCTGTTCTTCCTCATCTCATTGAGCTATGGTA
